>Addgene plasmid #46455 | pGEX Mist-SH2 RK | depositor full sequence | sequence record 65631 | Full Sequence
ACGTTATCGACTGCACGGTGCACCAATGCTTCTGGCGTCAGGCAGCCATCGGAAGCTGTGGTATGGCTGT
GCAGGTCGTAAATCACTGCATAATTCGTGTCGCTCAAGGCGCACTCCCGTTCTGGATAATGTTTTTTGCG
CCGACATCATAACGGTTCTGGCAAATATTCTGAAATGAGCTGTTGACAATTAATCATCGGCTCGTATAAT
GTGTGGAATTGTGAGCGGATAACAATTTCACACAGGAAACAGTATTCATGTCCCCTATACTAGGTTATTG
GAAAATTAAGGGCCTTGTGCAACCCACTCGACTTCTTTTGGAATATCTTGAAGAAAAATATGAAGAGCAT
TTGTATGAGCGCGATGAAGGTGATAAATGGCGAAACAAAAAGTTTGAATTGGGTTTGGAGTTTCCCAATC
TTCCTTATTATATTGATGGTGATGTTAAATTAACACAGTCTATGGCCATCATACGTTATATAGCTGACAA
GCACAACATGTTGGGTGGTTGTCCAAAAGAGCGTGCAGAGATTTCAATGCTTGAAGGAGCGGTTTTGGAT
ATTAGATACGGTGTTTCGAGAATTGCATATAGTAAAGACTTTGAAACTCTCAAAGTTGATTTTCTTAGCA
AGCTACCTGAAATGCTGAAAATGTTCGAAGATCGTTTATGTCATAAAACATATTTAAATGGTGATCATGT
AACCCATCCTGACTTCATGTTGTATGACGCTCTTGATGTTGTTTTATACATGGACCCAATGTGCCTGGAT
GCGTTCCCAAAATTAGTTTGTTTTAAAAAACGTATTGAAGCTATCCCACAAATTGATAAGTACTTGAAAT
CCAGCAAGTATATAGCATGGCCTTTGCAGGGCTGGCAAGCCACGTTTGGTGGTGGCGACCATCCTCCAAA
ATCGGATCTGGAAGTTCTGTTCCAGGGGCCCCTGGGATCCGATGAGAAGGATGTCTGGCAGAATGAATGG
TACATTGGAGAATACAGTCGCCAGGCAGTGGAAGATGTGTTAATGAAAGAGAACAAGGATGGTACTTTTT
TGGTTAAAGACTGCTCTACAAAATCCAAGGCAGAACCATATGTTTTGGTGGTGTTTTATGGGAACAAGGT
CTACAATGTGAAAATCCGTTTCCTCGAGAGCAATCAACAGTTTGCCCTGGGCACAGGACTACGAGGAAAT
GAGATGTTTGATTCTGTGGAAGACATCATTGAACACTACACATATTTTCCCATTCTGCTAATAGATGGGA
AAGACAAGGCTGCACGCAGGAAACAGTGCTACCTCACCCAGCCACTGCCTCTCGCCAGGCTCCTTCTCAC
TCAGTACTCCAGCCAGGCACTTCATGAGGGAATTCATCGTGACGCAAGCTTGCTTGGTGGCGGTCTGAAC
GACATCTTCGAGGCTCAGAAAATCGAATGGCACGAATAAGCGGCCGCATCGTGACTGACTGACGATCTGC
CTCGCGCGTTTCGGTGATGACGGTGAAAACCTCTGACACATGCAGCTCCCGGAGACGGTCACAGCTTGTC
TGTAAGCGGATGCCGGGAGCAGACAAGCCCGTCAGGGCGCGTCAGCGGGTGTTGGCGGGTGTCGGGGCGC
AGCCATGACCCAGTCACGTAGCGATAGCGGAGTGTATAATTCTTGAAGACGAAAGGGCCTCGTGATACGC
CTATTTTTATAGGTTAATGTCATGATAATAATGGTTTCTTAGACGTCAGGTGGCACTTTTCGGGGAAATG
TGCGCGGAACCCCTATTTGTTTATTTTTCTAAATACATTCAAATATGTATCCGCTCATGAGACAATAACC
CTGATAAATGCTTCAATAATATTGAAAAAGGAAGAGTATGAGTATTCAACATTTCCGTGTCGCCCTTATT
CCCTTTTTTGCGGCATTTTGCCTTCCTGTTTTTGCTCACCCAGAAACGCTGGTGAAAGTAAAAGATGCTG
AAGATCAGTTGGGTGCACGAGTGGGTTACATCGAACTGGATCTCAACAGCGGTAAGATCCTTGAGAGTTT
TCGCCCCGAAGAACGTTTTCCAATGATGAGCACTTTTAAAGTTCTGCTATGTGGCGCGGTATTATCCCGT
GTTGACGCCGGGCAAGAGCAACTCGGTCGCCGCATACACTATTCTCAGAATGACTTGGTTGAGTACTCAC
CAGTCACAGAAAAGCATCTTACGGATGGCATGACAGTAAGAGAATTATGCAGTGCTGCCATAACCATGAG
TGATAACACTGCGGCCAACTTACTTCTGACAACGATCGGAGGACCGAAGGAGCTAACCGCTTTTTTGCAC
AACATGGGGGATCATGTAACTCGCCTTGATCGTTGGGAACCGGAGCTGAATGAAGCCATACCAAACGACG
AGCGTGACACCACGATGCCTGCAGCAATGGCAACAACGTTGCGCAAACTATTAACTGGCGAACTACTTAC
TCTAGCTTCCCGGCAACAATTAATAGACTGGATGGAGGCGGATAAAGTTGCAGGACCACTTCTGCGCTCG
GCCCTTCCGGCTGGCTGGTTTATTGCTGATAAATCTGGAGCCGGTGAGCGTGGGTCTCGCGGTATCATTG
CAGCACTGGGGCCAGATGGTAAGCCCTCCCGTATCGTAGTTATCTACACGACGGGGAGTCAGGCAACTAT
GGATGAACGAAATAGACAGATCGCTGAGATAGGTGCCTCACTGATTAAGCATTGGTAACTGTCAGACCAA
GTTTACTCATATATACTTTAGATTGATTTAAAACTTCATTTTTAATTTAAAAGGATCTAGGTGAAGATCC
TTTTTGATAATCTCATGACCAAAATCCCTTAACGTGAGTTTTCGTTCCACTGAGCGTCAGACCCCGTAGA
AAAGATCAAAGGATCTTCTTGAGATCCTTTTTTTCTGCGCGTAATCTGCTGCTTGCAAACAAAAAAACCA
CCGCTACCAGCGGTGGTTTGTTTGCCGGATCAAGAGCTACCAACTCTTTTTCCGAAGGTAACTGGCTTCA
GCAGAGCGCAGATACCAAATACTGTCCTTCTAGTGTAGCCGTAGTTAGGCCACCACTTCAAGAACTCTGT
AGCACCGCCTACATACCTCGCTCTGCTAATCCTGTTACCAGTGGCTGCTGCCAGTGGCGATAAGTCGTGT
CTTACCGGGTTGGACTCAAGACGATAGTTACCGGATAAGGCGCAGCGGTCGGGCTGAACGGGGGGTTCGT
GCACACAGCCCAGCTTGGAGCGAACGACCTACACCGAACTGAGATACCTACAGCGTGAGCTATGAGAAAG
CGCCACGCTTCCCGAAGGGAGAAAGGCGGACAGGTATCCGGTAAGCGGCAGGGTCGGAACAGGAGAGCGC
ACGAGGGAGCTTCCAGGGGGAAACGCCTGGTATCTTTATAGTCCTGTCGGGTTTCGCCACCTCTGACTTG
AGCGTCGATTTTTGTGATGCTCGTCAGGGGGGCGGAGCCTATGGAAAAACGCCAGCAACGCGGCCTTTTT
ACGGTTCCTGGCCTTTTGCTGGCCTTTTGCTCACATGTTCTTTCCTGCGTTATCCCCTGATTCTGTGGAT
AACCGTATTACCGCCTTTGAGTGAGCTGATACCGCTCGCCGCAGCCGAACGACCGAGCGCAGCGAGTCAG
TGAGCGAGGAAGCGGAAGAGCGCCTGATGCGGTATTTTCTCCTTACGCATCTGTGCGGTATTTCACACCG
CATAAATTCCGACACCATCGAATGGTGCAAAACCTTTCGCGGTATGGCATGATAGCGCCCGGAAGAGAGT
CAATTCAGGGTGGTGAATGTGAAACCAGTAACGTTATACGATGTCGCAGAGTATGCCGGTGTCTCTTATC
AGACCGTTTCCCGCGTGGTGAACCAGGCCAGCCACGTTTCTGCGAAAACGCGGGAAAAAGTGGAAGCGGC
GATGGCGGAGCTGAATTACATTCCCAACCGCGTGGCACAACAACTGGCGGGCAAACAGTCGTTGCTGATT
GGCGTTGCCACCTCCAGTCTGGCCCTGCACGCGCCGTCGCAAATTGTCGCGGCGATTAAATCTCGCGCCG
ATCAACTGGGTGCCAGCGTGGTGGTGTCGATGGTAGAACGAAGCGGCGTCGAAGCCTGTAAAGCGGCGGT
GCACAATCTTCTCGCGCAACGCGTCAGTGGGCTGATCATTAACTATCCGCTGGATGACCAGGATGCCATT
GCTGTGGAAGCTGCCTGCACTAATGTTCCGGCGTTATTTCTTGATGTCTCTGACCAGACACCCATCAACA
GTATTATTTTCTCCCATGAAGACGGTACGCGACTGGGCGTGGAGCATCTGGTCGCATTGGGTCACCAGCA
AATCGCGCTGTTAGCGGGCCCATTAAGTTCTGTCTCGGCGCGTCTGCGTCTGGCTGGCTGGCATAAATAT
CTCACTCGCAATCAAATTCAGCCGATAGCGGAACGGGAAGGCGACTGGAGTGCCATGTCCGGTTTTCAAC
AAACCATGCAAATGCTGAATGAGGGCATCGTTCCCACTGCGATGCTGGTTGCCAACGATCAGATGGCGCT
GGGCGCAATGCGCGCCATTACCGAGTCCGGGCTGCGCGTTGGTGCGGATATCTCGGTAGTGGGATACGAC
GATACCGAAGACAGCTCATGTTATATCCCGCCGTCAACCACCATCAAACAGGATTTTCGCCTGCTGGGGC
AAACCAGCGTGGACCGCTTGCTGCAACTCTCTCAGGGCCAGGCGGTGAAGGGCAATCAGCTGTTGCCCGT
CTCACTGGTGAAAAGAAAAACCACCCTGGCGCCCAATACGCAAACCGCCTCTCCCCGCGCGTTGGCCGAT
TCATTAATGCAGCTGGCACGACAGGTTTCCCGACTGGAAAGCGGGCAGTGAGCGCAACGCAATTAATGTG
AGTTAGCTCACTCATTAGGCACCCCAGGCTTTACACTTTATGCTTCCGGCTCGTATGTTGTGTGGAATTG
TGAGCGGATAACAATTTCACACAGGAAACAGCTATGACCATGATTACGGATTCACTGGCCGTCGTTTTAC
AACGTCGTGACTGGGAAAACCCTGGCGTTACCCAACTTAATCGCCTTGCAGCACATCCCCCTTTCGCCAG
CTGGCGTAATAGCGAAGAGGCCCGCACCGATCGCCCTTCCCAACAGTTGCGCAGCCTGAATGGCGAATGG
CGCTTTGCCTGGTTTCCGGCACCAGAAGCGGTGCCGGAAAGCTGGCTGGAGTGCGATCTTCCTGAGGCCG
ATACTGTCGTCGTCCCCTCAAACTGGCAGATGCACGGTTACGATGCGCCCATCTACACCAACGTAACCTA
TCCCATTACGGTCAATCCGCCGTTTGTTCCCACGGAGAATCCGACGGGTTGTTACTCGCTCACATTTAAT
GTTGATGAAAGCTGGCTACAGGAAGGCCAGACGCGAATTATTTTTGATGGCGTTGGAATTACGTTATCGA
CTGCACGGTGCACCAATGCTTCTGGCGTCAGGCAGCCATCGGAAGCTGTGGTATGGCTGTGCAGGTCGTA
AATCACTGCATAATTCGTGTCGCTCAAGGCGCACTCCCGTTCTGGATAATGTTTTTTGCGCCGACATCAT
AACGGTTCTGGCAAATATTCTGAAATGAGCTGTTGACAATTAATCATCGGCTCGTATAATGTGTGGAATT
GTGAGCGGATAACAATTTCACACAGGAAACAGTATTCATGTCCCCTATACTAGGTTATTGGAAAATTAAG
GGCCTTGTGCAACCCACTCGACTTCTTTTGGAATATCTTGAAGAAAAATATGAAGAGCATTTGTATGAGC
GCGATGAAGGTGATAAATGGCGAAACAAAAAGTTTGAATTGGGTTTGGAGTTTCCCAATCTTCCTTATTA
TATTGATGGTGATGTTAAATTAACACAGTCTATGGCCATCATACGTTATATAGCTGACAAGCACAACATG
TTGGGTGGTTGTCCAAAAGAGCGTGCAGAGATTTCAATGCTTGAAGGAGCGGTTTTGGATATTAGATACG
GTGTTTCGAGAATTGCATATAGTAAAGACTTTGAAACTCTCAAAGTTGATTTTCTTAGCAAGCTACCTGA
AATGCTGAAAATGTTCGAAGATCGTTTATGTCATAAAACATATTTAAATGGTGATCATGTAACCCATCCT
GACTTCATGTTGTATGACGCTCTTGATGTTGTTTTATACATGGACCCAATGTGCCTGGATGCGTTCCCAA
AATTAGTTTGTTTTAAAAAACGTATTGAAGCTATCCCACAAATTGATAAGTACTTGAAATCCAGCAAGTA
TATAGCATGGCCTTTGCAGGGCTGGCAAGCCACGTTTGGTGGTGGCGACCATCCTCCAAAATCGGATCTG
GAAGTTCTGTTCCAGGGGCCCCTGGGATCCGATGAGAAGGATGTCTGGCAGAATGAATGGTACATTGGAG
AATACAGTCGCCAGGCAGTGGAAGATGTGTTAATGAAAGAGAACAAGGATGGTACTTTTTTGGTTAAAGA
CTGCTCTACAAAATCCAAGGCAGAACCATATGTTTTGGTGGTGTTTTATGGGAACAAGGTCTACAATGTG
AAAATCCGTTTCCTCGAGAGCAATCAACAGTTTGCCCTGGGCACAGGACTACGAGGAAATGAGATGTTTG
ATTCTGTGGAAGACATCATTGAACACTACACATATTTTCCCATTCTGCTAATAGATGGGAAAGACAAGGC
TGCACGCAGGAAACAGTGCTACCTCACCCAGCCACTGCCTCTCGCCAGGCTCCTTCTCACTCAGTACTCC
AGCCAGGCACTTCATGAGGGAATTCATCGTGACGCAAGCTTGCTTGGTGGCGGTCTGAACGACATCTTCG
AGGCTCAGAAAATCGAATGGCACGAATAAGCGGCCGCATCGTGACTGACTGACGATCTGCCTCGCGCGTT
TCGGTGATGACGGTGAAAACCTCTGACACATGCAGCTCCCGGAGACGGTCACAGCTTGTCTGTAAGCGGA
TGCCGGGAGCAGACAAGCCCGTCAGGGCGCGTCAGCGGGTGTTGGCGGGTGTCGGGGCGCAGCCATGACC
CAGTCACGTAGCGATAGCGGAGTGTATAATTCTTGAAGACGAAAGGGCCTCGTGATACGCCTATTTTTAT
AGGTTAATGTCATGATAATAATGGTTTCTTAGACGTCAGGTGGCACTTTTCGGGGAAATGTGCGCGGAAC
CCCTATTTGTTTATTTTTCTAAATACATTCAAATATGTATCCGCTCATGAGACAATAACCCTGATAAATG
CTTCAATAATATTGAAAAAGGAAGAGTATGAGTATTCAACATTTCCGTGTCGCCCTTATTCCCTTTTTTG
CGGCATTTTGCCTTCCTGTTTTTGCTCACCCAGAAACGCTGGTGAAAGTAAAAGATGCTGAAGATCAGTT
GGGTGCACGAGTGGGTTACATCGAACTGGATCTCAACAGCGGTAAGATCCTTGAGAGTTTTCGCCCCGAA
GAACGTTTTCCAATGATGAGCACTTTTAAAGTTCTGCTATGTGGCGCGGTATTATCCCGTGTTGACGCCG
GGCAAGAGCAACTCGGTCGCCGCATACACTATTCTCAGAATGACTTGGTTGAGTACTCACCAGTCACAGA
AAAGCATCTTACGGATGGCATGACAGTAAGAGAATTATGCAGTGCTGCCATAACCATGAGTGATAACACT
GCGGCCAACTTACTTCTGACAACGATCGGAGGACCGAAGGAGCTAACCGCTTTTTTGCACAACATGGGGG
ATCATGTAACTCGCCTTGATCGTTGGGAACCGGAGCTGAATGAAGCCATACCAAACGACGAGCGTGACAC
CACGATGCCTGCAGCAATGGCAACAACGTTGCGCAAACTATTAACTGGCGAACTACTTACTCTAGCTTCC
CGGCAACAATTAATAGACTGGATGGAGGCGGATAAAGTTGCAGGACCACTTCTGCGCTCGGCCCTTCCGG
CTGGCTGGTTTATTGCTGATAAATCTGGAGCCGGTGAGCGTGGGTCTCGCGGTATCATTGCAGCACTGGG
GCCAGATGGTAAGCCCTCCCGTATCGTAGTTATCTACACGACGGGGAGTCAGGCAACTATGGATGAACGA
AATAGACAGATCGCTGAGATAGGTGCCTCACTGATTAAGCATTGGTAACTGTCAGACCAAGTTTACTCAT
ATATACTTTAGATTGATTTAAAACTTCATTTTTAATTTAAAAGGATCTAGGTGAAGATCCTTTTTGATAA
TCTCATGACCAAAATCCCTTAACGTGAGTTTTCGTTCCACTGAGCGTCAGACCCCGTAGAAAAGATCAAA
GGATCTTCTTGAGATCCTTTTTTTCTGCGCGTAATCTGCTGCTTGCAAACAAAAAAACCACCGCTACCAG
CGGTGGTTTGTTTGCCGGATCAAGAGCTACCAACTCTTTTTCCGAAGGTAACTGGCTTCAGCAGAGCGCA
GATACCAAATACTGTCCTTCTAGTGTAGCCGTAGTTAGGCCACCACTTCAAGAACTCTGTAGCACCGCCT
ACATACCTCGCTCTGCTAATCCTGTTACCAGTGGCTGCTGCCAGTGGCGATAAGTCGTGTCTTACCGGGT
TGGACTCAAGACGATAGTTACCGGATAAGGCGCAGCGGTCGGGCTGAACGGGGGGTTCGTGCACACAGCC
CAGCTTGGAGCGAACGACCTACACCGAACTGAGATACCTACAGCGTGAGCTATGAGAAAGCGCCACGCTT
CCCGAAGGGAGAAAGGCGGACAGGTATCCGGTAAGCGGCAGGGTCGGAACAGGAGAGCGCACGAGGGAGC
TTCCAGGGGGAAACGCCTGGTATCTTTATAGTCCTGTCGGGTTTCGCCACCTCTGACTTGAGCGTCGATT
TTTGTGATGCTCGTCAGGGGGGCGGAGCCTATGGAAAAACGCCAGCAACGCGGCCTTTTTACGGTTCCTG
GCCTTTTGCTGGCCTTTTGCTCACATGTTCTTTCCTGCGTTATCCCCTGATTCTGTGGATAACCGTATTA
CCGCCTTTGAGTGAGCTGATACCGCTCGCCGCAGCCGAACGACCGAGCGCAGCGAGTCAGTGAGCGAGGA
AGCGGAAGAGCGCCTGATGCGGTATTTTCTCCTTACGCATCTGTGCGGTATTTCACACCGCATAAATTCC
GACACCATCGAATGGTGCAAAACCTTTCGCGGTATGGCATGATAGCGCCCGGAAGAGAGTCAATTCAGGG
TGGTGAATGTGAAACCAGTAACGTTATACGATGTCGCAGAGTATGCCGGTGTCTCTTATCAGACCGTTTC
CCGCGTGGTGAACCAGGCCAGCCACGTTTCTGCGAAAACGCGGGAAAAAGTGGAAGCGGCGATGGCGGAG
CTGAATTACATTCCCAACCGCGTGGCACAACAACTGGCGGGCAAACAGTCGTTGCTGATTGGCGTTGCCA
CCTCCAGTCTGGCCCTGCACGCGCCGTCGCAAATTGTCGCGGCGATTAAATCTCGCGCCGATCAACTGGG
TGCCAGCGTGGTGGTGTCGATGGTAGAACGAAGCGGCGTCGAAGCCTGTAAAGCGGCGGTGCACAATCTT
CTCGCGCAACGCGTCAGTGGGCTGATCATTAACTATCCGCTGGATGACCAGGATGCCATTGCTGTGGAAG
CTGCCTGCACTAATGTTCCGGCGTTATTTCTTGATGTCTCTGACCAGACACCCATCAACAGTATTATTTT
CTCCCATGAAGACGGTACGCGACTGGGCGTGGAGCATCTGGTCGCATTGGGTCACCAGCAAATCGCGCTG
TTAGCGGGCCCATTAAGTTCTGTCTCGGCGCGTCTGCGTCTGGCTGGCTGGCATAAATATCTCACTCGCA
ATCAAATTCAGCCGATAGCGGAACGGGAAGGCGACTGGAGTGCCATGTCCGGTTTTCAACAAACCATGCA
AATGCTGAATGAGGGCATCGTTCCCACTGCGATGCTGGTTGCCAACGATCAGATGGCGCTGGGCGCAATG
CGCGCCATTACCGAGTCCGGGCTGCGCGTTGGTGCGGATATCTCGGTAGTGGGATACGACGATACCGAAG
ACAGCTCATGTTATATCCCGCCGTCAACCACCATCAAACAGGATTTTCGCCTGCTGGGGCAAACCAGCGT
GGACCGCTTGCTGCAACTCTCTCAGGGCCAGGCGGTGAAGGGCAATCAGCTGTTGCCCGTCTCACTGGTG
AAAAGAAAAACCACCCTGGCGCCCAATACGCAAACCGCCTCTCCCCGCGCGTTGGCCGATTCATTAATGC
AGCTGGCACGACAGGTTTCCCGACTGGAAAGCGGGCAGTGAGCGCAACGCAATTAATGTGAGTTAGCTCA
CTCATTAGGCACCCCAGGCTTTACACTTTATGCTTCCGGCTCGTATGTTGTGTGGAATTGTGAGCGGATA
ACAATTTCACACAGGAAACAGCTATGACCATGATTACGGATTCACTGGCCGTCGTTTTACAACGTCGTGA
CTGGGAAAACCCTGGCGTTACCCAACTTAATCGCCTTGCAGCACATCCCCCTTTCGCCAGCTGGCGTAAT
AGCGAAGAGGCCCGCACCGATCGCCCTTCCCAACAGTTGCGCAGCCTGAATGGCGAATGGCGCTTTGCCT
GGTTTCCGGCACCAGAAGCGGTGCCGGAAAGCTGGCTGGAGTGCGATCTTCCTGAGGCCGATACTGTCGT
CGTCCCCTCAAACTGGCAGATGCACGGTTACGATGCGCCCATCTACACCAACGTAACCTATCCCATTACG
GTCAATCCGCCGTTTGTTCCCACGGAGAATCCGACGGGTTGTTACTCGCTCACATTTAATGTTGATGAAA
GCTGGCTACAGGAAGGCCAGACGCGAATTATTTTTGATGGCGTTGGAATT
Features (pLannotate 1.2.2; 36 found; start..end, strand, type, name):
      6..107     -  CDS            yciV (fragment): RNAAM_ECOLI - Also known as trpH From Escherichia coli (strain K12).
    183..211     +  promoter       tac promoter: strong E. coli promoter; hybrid between the trp and lac UV5 promoters
    215..237     +  protein_bind   lac operator (fragment): The lac repressor binds to the lac operator to inhibit transcription in E. coli. This inhibition can be relieved by adding lactose or isopropyl-β-D-thiogalactopyranoside (IPTG). lac repressor encoded by lacI
    258..911     +  CDS            GST26_SCHJA: Experimental evidence at protein level: Swiss-Prot protein existence level 1. GST isoenzymes appear to play a central role in the parasite detoxification system. Other functions are also suspected including a role in increasing the solubility of haematin in the parasite gut. From Schistosoma japonicum (Blood fluke).
    939..1358    +  CDS            Clnk (fragment): CLNK_MOUSE - Also known as Mist. Experimental evidence at protein level: Swiss-Prot protein existence level 1. An adapter protein which plays a role in the regulation of immunoreceptor signaling, including PLC-gamma-mediated B-cell antigen receptor (BCR) signaling and FC-epsilon R1-mediated mast cell degranulation (PubMed:10562326, PubMed:10744659, PubMed:11509653, PubMed:12681493). Together with FGR, it acts as a negative regulator of natural killer cell-activating receptors and inhibits interferon-gamma production (PubMed:15199160, PubMed:16439675). Acts as a positive regulator of both T-cel
   1395..1436    +  CDS            AviTag™ (fragment): peptide tag that allows for enzymatic biotinylation
   1467..1506    +  CDS            rop (fragment): Rop protein, which maintains plasmids at low copy number; rop
   1608..1648    +  misc_feature   bom (fragment): basis of mobility region from pBR322
   1753..1857    +  promoter       AmpR promoter: bla
   1858..2718    +  CDS            AmpR: β-lactamase; bla; confers resistance to ampicillin, carbenicillin, and related antibiotics
   2889..3477    +  rep_origin     ori: high-copy-number ColE1/pMB1/pBR322/pUC origin of replication
   3663..3714    -  misc_feature   bom (fragment): basis of mobility region from pBR322
   3721..3798    +  promoter       lacIq promoter: lacI (mutant); In the lacIq allele, a single base change in the promoter boosts expression of the lacI gene about 10-fold.
   3799..4881    +  CDS            lacI: lac repressor; lacI; The lac repressor binds to the lac operator to inhibit transcription in E. coli. This inhibition can be relieved by adding lactose or isopropyl-β-D-thiogalactopyranoside (IPTG).
   4894..4915    +  protein_bind   CAP binding site: CAP binding activates transcription in the presence of cAMP. E. coli catabolite activator protein
   4930..4960    +  promoter       lac promoter: promoter for the E. coli lac operon
   4964..4986    +  protein_bind   lac operator (fragment): The lac repressor binds to the lac operator to inhibit transcription in E. coli. This inhibition can be relieved by adding lactose or isopropyl-β-D-thiogalactopyranoside (IPTG). lac repressor encoded by lacI
   5004..5177    +  CDS            lacZα: LacZα fragment of β-galactosidase; lacZ fragment
   5456..5557    -  CDS            yciV (fragment): RNAAM_ECOLI - Also known as trpH From Escherichia coli (strain K12).
   5633..5661    +  promoter       tac promoter: strong E. coli promoter; hybrid between the trp and lac UV5 promoters
   5665..5687    +  protein_bind   lac operator (fragment): The lac repressor binds to the lac operator to inhibit transcription in E. coli. This inhibition can be relieved by adding lactose or isopropyl-β-D-thiogalactopyranoside (IPTG). lac repressor encoded by lacI
   5708..6361    +  CDS            GST26_SCHJA: Experimental evidence at protein level: Swiss-Prot protein existence level 1. GST isoenzymes appear to play a central role in the parasite detoxification system. Other functions are also suspected including a role in increasing the solubility of haematin in the parasite gut. From Schistosoma japonicum (Blood fluke).
   6389..6808    +  CDS            Clnk (fragment): CLNK_MOUSE - Also known as Mist. Experimental evidence at protein level: Swiss-Prot protein existence level 1. An adapter protein which plays a role in the regulation of immunoreceptor signaling, including PLC-gamma-mediated B-cell antigen receptor (BCR) signaling and FC-epsilon R1-mediated mast cell degranulation (PubMed:10562326, PubMed:10744659, PubMed:11509653, PubMed:12681493). Together with FGR, it acts as a negative regulator of natural killer cell-activating receptors and inhibits interferon-gamma production (PubMed:15199160, PubMed:16439675). Acts as a positive regulator of both T-cel
   6845..6886    +  CDS            AviTag™ (fragment): peptide tag that allows for enzymatic biotinylation
   6917..6956    +  CDS            rop (fragment): Rop protein, which maintains plasmids at low copy number; rop
   7058..7098    +  misc_feature   bom (fragment): basis of mobility region from pBR322
   7203..7307    +  promoter       AmpR promoter: bla
   7308..8168    +  CDS            AmpR: β-lactamase; bla; confers resistance to ampicillin, carbenicillin, and related antibiotics
   8339..8927    +  rep_origin     ori: high-copy-number ColE1/pMB1/pBR322/pUC origin of replication
   9113..9164    -  misc_feature   bom (fragment): basis of mobility region from pBR322
   9171..9248    +  promoter       lacIq promoter: lacI (mutant); In the lacIq allele, a single base change in the promoter boosts expression of the lacI gene about 10-fold.
   9249..10331   +  CDS            lacI: lac repressor; lacI; The lac repressor binds to the lac operator to inhibit transcription in E. coli. This inhibition can be relieved by adding lactose or isopropyl-β-D-thiogalactopyranoside (IPTG).
  10344..10365   +  protein_bind   CAP binding site: CAP binding activates transcription in the presence of cAMP. E. coli catabolite activator protein
  10380..10410   +  promoter       lac promoter: promoter for the E. coli lac operon
  10414..10436   +  protein_bind   lac operator (fragment): The lac repressor binds to the lac operator to inhibit transcription in E. coli. This inhibition can be relieved by adding lactose or isopropyl-β-D-thiogalactopyranoside (IPTG). lac repressor encoded by lacI
  10454..10627   +  CDS            lacZα: LacZα fragment of β-galactosidase; lacZ fragment
