[The description below was written by a language model from this plasmid's Addgene catalogue record and pLannotate feature annotations shown in this document.]
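Description:
pGEX Mist-SH2 RK is a bacterial expression plasmid built on the pGEX6P1 backbone for producing the SH2 domain region of mouse Clnk (also called MIST) as a glutathione S-transferase fusion in E. coli. The insert, about 420 bp covering amino acids 300–435 of Clnk, was cloned between BamHI and EcoRI sites, both of which are retained. Clnk is an adaptor protein involved in immunoreceptor signalling. The "RK" in the name suggests a point-mutant version of the domain, but the record lists only the residue range and does not specify any substitution.

Expression is driven by the tac promoter with an adjacent lac operator. A lacI gene under the lacIq promoter on the same plasmid supplies repressor, so transcription stays off until induced with IPTG. The reading frame runs from Schistosoma japonicum GST through a PreScission protease cleavage site into the Clnk fragment, followed by a C-terminal AviTag that allows enzymatic, site-specific biotinylation. The depositor gives the fusion protein as roughly 40 kDa. GST permits glutathione affinity purification, and the protease site allows its removal. The plasmid replicates from a ColE1/pBR322-type origin, is catalogued as low copy, and is selected with ampicillin through the bla gene.

The associated work concerns high-throughput phosphotyrosine profiling with SH2 domains, consistent with use of the purified protein as a binding probe. The 10,900 nt sequence record carries every feature twice at an offset of 5,450 nt. This matches the expected plasmid size and suggests the sequence was duplicated end to end rather than reflecting a true dimeric construct.
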