Addgene plasmid #46455: pGEX Mist-SH2 RK
Depositing lab: Bruce Mayer. Depositing organization: University of Connecticut Health Center. Publication: High-throughput phosphotyrosine profiling using SH2 domains. Machida K, Thompson CM, Dierck K, Jablonowski K, Karkkainen S, Liu B, Zhang H, Nash PD, Newman DK, Nollau P, Pawson T, Renkema GH, Saksela K, Schiller MR, Shin DG, Mayer BJ. Mol Cell. 2007 Jun 22;26(6):899-915. 10.1016/j.molcel.2007.05.031 PubMed 17588523.
Backbone
  Vector backbone: pGEX6P1
  Backbone manufacturer: GE Healthcare Biosciences
  Backbone size w/o insert (bp): 4900
  Vector type: Bacterial Expression
Growth in bacteria
  Bacterial resistance: Ampicillin, 100 μg/mL
  Growth temperature: 37°C
  Growth strain: DH5alpha
  Copy number: Low Copy
Gene/Insert
  Gene/Insert name: Mist RK (alt names: Clnk; MIST; MGC159342; Clnk)
  Species: M. musculus (mouse)
  Insert size (bp): 421
  Mutation: contains amino acids 300-435
  Entrez Gene: Clnk (a.k.a. MIST)
  Promoter: Tac
  Tag / fusion protein: GST (N terminal on backbone); PreScission (N terminal on backbone); AviTag (C terminal on backbone)
  Cloning method: Restriction Enzyme; 5′ cloning site BamHI (not destroyed); 3′ cloning site EcoRI (not destroyed)
  Sequencing primers: 5′ pGEX-5; 3′ pGEX-3
Terms and licenses: Academic/Nonprofit Terms; Industry Terms: Not Available to Industry
Depositor comments: The molecular weight of the GST fusion protein is approximately 40 kDa
How to cite: pGEX Mist-SH2 RK was a gift from Bruce Mayer (Addgene plasmid # 46455 ; http://n2t.net/addgene:46455 ; RRID:Addgene_46455)
