>Addgene plasmid #46455 | pGEX Mist-SH2 RK | depositor partial sequence | sequence record 65632 | Insert sequence
GGATCCGATGAGAAGGATGTCTGGCAGAATGAATGGTACATTGGAGAATACAGTCGCCAGGCAGTGGAAG
ATGTGTTAATGAAAGAGAACAAGGATGGTACTTTTTTGGTTAAAGACTGCTCTACAAAATCCAAGGCAGA
ACCATATGTTTTGGTGGTGTTTTATGGGAACAAGGTCTACAATGTGAAAATCCGTTTCCTCGAGAGCAAT
CAACAGTTTGCCCTGGGCACAGGACTACGAGGAAATGAGATGTTTGATTCTGTGGAAGACATCATTGAAC
ACTACACATATTTTCCCATTCTGCTAATAGATGGGAAAGACAAGGCTGCACGCAGGAAACAGTGCTACCT
CACCCAGCCACTGCCTCTCGCCAGGCTCCTTCTCACTCAGTACTCCAGCCAGGCACTTCATGAGGGAATT
C
