>Addgene plasmid #46455 | pGEX Mist-SH2 RK | addgene partial sequence | sequence record 66746 | pGEX5
GGATCTGGAGTTCTGTTCCAGGGGCCCCTGGGATCCGATGAGAAGGATGTCTGGCAGAATGAATGGTACA
TTGGAGAATACAGTCGCCAGGCAGTGGAAGATGTGTTAATGAAAGAGAACAAGGATGGTACTTTTTTGGT
TAAAGACTGCTCTACAAAATCCAAGGCAGAACCATATGTTTTGGTGGTGTTTTATGGGAACAAGGTCTAC
AATGTGAAAATCCGTTTCCTCGAGAGCAATCAACAGTTTGCCCTGGGCACAGGACTACGAGGAAATGAGA
TGTTTGATTCTGTGGAAGACATCATTGAACACTACACATATTTTCCCATTCTGCTAATAGATGGGAAAGA
CAAGGCTGCACGCAGGAAACAGTGCTACCTCACCCAGCCACTGCCTCTCGCCAGGCTCCTTCTCACTCAG
TACTCCAGCCAGGCACTTCATGAGGGAATTCATCGTGACGCAAGCTTGCTTGGTGGCGGTCTGAACGACA
TCTTCGAGGCTCAGAAAATCGAATGGCACGAATAAGCGGCCGCATCGTGACTGACTGACGATCTGCCTCG
CGCGTTTCGGTGATGACGGTGAAAACCTCTGACACATGCAGCTCCCGGAGACGGTCACAGCTTGTCTGTA
AGCGGATGCCGGGAGCAGACAAGCCCGTCAGGGCGCGTCAGCGGGTGTTGGCGGGTGTCGGGGCGCAGCC
ATGACCCAGTCACGTAGCGATAGCGGAGTGTATAATTCTTGAAGACGAAAGGGCCTCGTGATACGCCTAT
TTTTATAGGTTAATGTCATGATAATAATGGTTTCTTAGACGTCAGGTGGCACTTTTCGGGGAA
